>Addgene plasmid #244527 | R919-X64-566 | addgene full sequence | sequence record 488783 | Addgene NGS Result
TTAATACGACTCACTATAGGGGAATTGTGAGCGGATAACAATTCCCCTCTAGAAATAATTTTGTTTAACT
TTAAGAAGGAGATATACATATGAGATCCCATCACCATCACCATCACGGCAAAATCGAAGAAGGTAAACTG
GTAATCTGGATTAACGGCGATAAAGGCTATAACGGTCTCGCTGAAGTCGGTAAGAAATTCGAGAAAGATA
CCGGAATTAAAGTCACCGTTGAGCATCCGGATAAACTGGAAGAGAAATTCCCACAGGTTGCGGCAACTGG
CGATGGCCCTGACATTATCTTCTGGGCACACGACCGCTTTGGTGGCTACGCTCAATCTGGCCTGTTGGCT
GAAATCACCCCGGACAAAGCGTTCCAGGACAAGCTGTATCCGTTTACCTGGGATGCCGTACGTTACAACG
GCAAGCTGATTGCTTACCCGATCGCTGTTGAAGCGTTATCGCTGATTTATAACAAAGATCTGCTGCCGAA
CCCGCCAAAAACCTGGGAAGAGATCCCGGCGCTGGATAAAGAACTGAAAGCGAAAGGTAAGAGCGCGCTG
ATGTTCAACCTGCAAGAACCGTACTTCACCTGGCCGCTGATTGCTGCTGACGGGGGTTATGCGTTCAAGT
ATGAAAACGGCAAGTACGACATTAAAGACGTGGGCGTGGATAACGCTGGCGCGAAAGCGGGTCTGACCTT
CCTGGTTGACCTGATTAAAAACAAACACATGAATGCAGACACCGATTACTCCATCGCAGAAGCTGCCTTT
AATAAAGGCGAAACAGCGATGACCATCAACGGCCCGTGGGCATGGTCCAACATCGACACCAGCAAAGTGA
ATTATGGTGTAACGGTACTGCCGACCTTCAAGGGTCAACCATCCAAACCGTTCGTTGGCGTGCTGAGCGC
AGGTATTAACGCCGCCAGTCCGAACAAAGAGCTGGCAAAAGAGTTCCTCGAAAACTATCTGCTGACTGAT
GAAGGTCTGGAAGCGGTTAATAAAGACAAACCGCTGGGTGCCGTAGCGCTGAAGTCTTACGAGGAAGAGT
TGGCGAAAGATCCACGTATTGCCGCCACCATGGAAAACGCCCAGAAAGGTGAAATCATGCCGAACATCCC
GCAGATGTCCGCTTTCTGGTATGCCGTGCGTACTGCGGTGATCAACGCCGCCAGCGGTCGTCAGACTGTC
GATGAAGCCCTGAAAGACGCGCAGACTAATTCGGGATCTGATATCACAAGTTTGTACAAAAAAGTTGGCG
AAAACCTGTACTTCCAAGGCATGACTGAGTACAAACTGGTGGTGGTTGGAGCAGTTGGTGTTGGGAAAAG
CGCACTGACAATCCAGCTAATCCAGAACCACTTTGTAGATGAATATGATCCCACCATAGAGGATTCTTAC
AGAAAACAAGTGGTTATAGATGGTGAAACCTGTTTGTTGGACATACTGGATACAGCTGGACAAGAAGAGT
ACAGTGCCATGAGAGACCAATACATGAGGACAGGCGAAGGCTTCCTCTGTGTATTTGCCATCAATAATAG
CAAGTCATTTGCGGATATTAACCTCTACAGGGAGCAGATTAAGCGAGTAAAAGACTCGGATGATGTACCT
ATGGTGCTAGTGGGAAACAAGTGTGATTTGCCAACAAGGACAGTTGATACAAAACAAGCCCACGAACTGG
CCAAGAGTTACGGGATTCCATTCATTGAAACCTCAGCCAAGACCAGACAGGGTGTTGAAGATGCTTTTTA
CACACTGGTAAGAGAAATACGCCAGTACCGAATGAAATAATCAACTTTCTTGTACAAAGTGGTGATATCG
CTAGCTAGATAGCTAGAAGCTTGCGGCCGCACAGCTGTATACACGTGCAAGCCAGCCAGAACTCGCTCCT
GAAGACCCAGAGGATCTCGAGCACCACCACCACCACCACTAATGTTAATTAAGTTGGGCGTTCCTAGGCT
GATAAAACAGAATTTGCCTGGCGGCAGTAGCGCGGTGGTCCCACCTGACCCCATGCCGAACTCAGAAGTG
AAACGCCGTAGCGCCGATGGTAGTGTGGGGTCTCCCCATGCGAGAGTAGGGAACTGCCAGGCATCAAATA
AAACGAAAGGCTCAGTCGAAAGACTGGGCCTTTCGTTTTATCTGTTGTTTGTCGGTGAACGCTCTCCTGA
GTAGGACAAATCCGCCGGGAGCGGATTTGAACGTTGCGAAGCAACGGCCCGGAGGGTGGCGGGCAGGACG
CCCGCCATAAACTGCCAGGCATCAAATTAAGCAGAAGGCCATCCTGACGGATGGCCTTTTTGCGTTTCTA
CAAACTCTTTTGTTTATTTTTCTAAATACATTCAAATATGTATCCGCTGAGCAATAACTAGCATAACCCC
TTGGGGCCTCTAAACGGGTCTTGAGGGGTTTTTTGCTGAAAGGAGGAACTATATCCGGATTGGCGAATGG
G
[124 nt withheld, positions 2452-2575]
C
[91 nt withheld, positions 2577-2667]
A
[49 nt withheld, positions 2669-2717]
CCTTTGACGTTGGAGTCCACGTTCTTT
[37 nt withheld, positions 2745-2781]
ACCCTATCTCGGTCTATTCTTTTGATTTATAAGGGATTTTGCCGATTTCGGCCTATTGGTTAAAAAATGA
GCTGATTTAACAAAAATTTAACGCGAATTTTAACAAAATATTAACGTTTACAATTTCTGGCGGCACGATG
GCATGAGATTATCAAAAAGGATCTTCACCTAGATCCTTTTAAATTAAAAATGAAGTTTTAAATCAATCTA
AAGTATATATGAGTAAACTTGGTCTGACAGTTACCAATGCTTAATCAGTGAGGCACCTATCTCAGCGATC
TGTCTATTTCGTTCATCCATAGTTGCCTGACTCCCCGTCGTGTAGATAACTACGATACGGGAGGGCTTAC
CATCTGGCCCCAGTGCTGCAATGATACCGCGAGACCCACGCTCACCGGCTCCAGATTTATCAGCAATAAA
CCAGCCAGCCGGAAGGGCCGAGCGCAGAAGTGGTCCTGCAACTTTATCCGCCTCCATCCAGTCTATTAAT
TGTTGCCGGGAAGCTAGAGTAAGTAGTTCGCCAGTTAATAGTTTGCGCAACGTTGTTGCCATTGCTACAG
GCATCGTGGTGTCACGCTCGTCGTTTGGTATGGCTTCATTCAGCTCCGGTTCCCAACGATCAAGGCGAGT
TACATGATCCCCCATGTTGTGCAAAAAAGCGGTTAGCTCCTTCGGTCCTCCGATCGTTGTCAGAAGTAAG
TTGGCCGCAGTGTTATCACTCATGGTTATGGCAGCACTGCATAATTCTCTTACTGTCATGCCATCCGTAA
GATGCTTTTCTGTGACTGGTGAGTACTCAACCAAGTCATTCTGAGAATAGTGTATGCGGCGACCGAGTTG
CTCTTGCCCGGCGTCAATACGGGATAATACCGCGCCACATAGCAGAACTTTAAAAGTGCTCATCATTGGA
AAACGTTCTTCGGGGCGAAAACTCTCAAGGATCTTACCGCTGTTGAGATCCAGTTCGATGTAACCCACTC
GTGCACCCAACTGATCTTCAGCATCTTTTACTTTCACCAGCGTTTCTGGGTGAGCAAAAACAGGAAGGCA
AAATGCCGCAAAAAAGGGAATAAGGGCGACACGGAAATGTTGAATACTCATACTCTTCCTTTTTCAATCA
TGATTGAAGCATTTATCAGGGTTATTGTCTCATGAGCGGATACATATTTGAATGTATTTAGAAAAATAAA
CAAATAGGTCATGACCAAAATCCCTTAACGTGAGTTTTCGTTCCACTGAGCGTCAGACCCCGTAGAAAAG
ATCAAAGGATCTTCTTGAGATCCTTTTTTTCTGCGCGTAATCTGCTGCTTGCAAACAAAAAAACCACCGC
TACCAGCGGTGGTTTGTTTGCCGGATCAAGAGCTACCAACTCTTTTTCCGAAGGTAACTGGCTTCAGCAG
AGCGCAGATACCAAATACTGTCCTTCTAGTGTAGCCGTAGTTAGGCCACCACTTCAAGAACTCTGTAGCA
CCGCCTACATACCTCGCTCTGCTAATCCTGTTACCAGTGGCTGCTGCCAGTGGCGATAAGTCGTGTCTTA
CCGGGTTGGACTCAAGACGATAGTTACCGGATAAGGCGCAGCGGTCGGGCTGAACGGGGGGTTCGTGCAC
ACAGCCCAGCTTGGAGCGAACGACCTACACCGAACTGAGATACCTACAGCGTGAGCTATGAGAAAGCGCC
ACGCTTCCCGAAGGGAGAAAGGCGGACAGGTATCCGGTAAGCGGCAGGGTCGGAACAGGAGAGCGCACGA
GGGAGCTTCCAGGGGGAAACGCCTGGTATCTTTATAGTCCTGTCGGGTTTCGCCACCTCTGACTTGAGCG
TCGATTTTTGTGATGCTCGTCAGGGGGGCGGAGCCTATGGAAAAACGCCAGCAACGCGGCCTTTTTACGG
TTCCTGGCCTTTTGCTGGCCTTTTGCTCACATGTTCTTTCCTGCGTTATCCCCTGATTCTGTGGATAACC
GTATTACCGCCTTTGAGTGAGCTGATACCGCTCGCCGCAGCCGAACGACCGAGCGCAGCGAGTCAGTGAG
CGAGGAAGCGGAAGAGCGCCTGATGCGGTATTTTCTCCTTACGCATCTGTGCGGTATTTCACACCGCAAT
GGTGCACTCTCAGTACAATCTGCTCTGATGCCGCATAGTTAAGCCAGTATACACTCCGCTATCGCTACGT
GACTGGGTCATGGCTGCGCCCCGACACCCGCCAACACCCGCTGACGCGCCCTGACGGGCTTGTCTGCTCC
CGGCATCCGCTTACAGACAAGCTGTGACCGTCTCCGGGAGCTGCATGTGTCAGAGGTTTTCACCGTCATC
ACCGAAACGCGCGAGGCAGCTGCGGTAAAGCTCATCAGCGTGGTCGTGAAGCGATTCACAGATGTCTGCC
TGTTCATCCGCGTCCAGCTCGTTGAGTTTCTCCAGAAGCGTTAATGTCTGGCTTCTGATAAAGCGGGCCA
TGTTAAGGGCGGTTTTTTCCTGTTTGGTCACTGATGCCTCCGTGTAAGGGGGATTTCTGTTCATGGGGGT
AATGATACCGATGAAACGAGAGAGGATGCTCACGATACGGGTTACTGATGATGAACATGCCCGGTTACTG
GAACGTTGTGAGGGTAAACAACTGGCGGTATGGATGCGGCGGGACCAGAGAAAAATCACTCAGGGTCAAT
GCCAGCGCTTCGTTAATACAGATGTAGGTGTTCCACAGGGTAGCCAGCAGCATCCTGCGATGCAGATCCG
GAACATAATGGTGCAGGGCGCTGACTTCCGCGTTTCCAGACTTTACGAAACACGGAAACCGAAGACCATT
CATGTTGTTGCTCAGGTCGCAGACGTTTTGCAGCAGCAGTCGCTTCACGTTCGCTCGCGTATCGGTGATT
CATTCTGCTAACCAGTAAGGCAACCCCGCCAGCCTAGCCGGGTCCTCAACGACAGGAGCACGATCATGCT
AGTCATGCCCCGCGCCCACCGGAAGGAGCTGACTGGGTTGAAGGCTCTCAAGGGCATCGGTCGAGATCCC
GGTGCCTAATGAGTGAGCTAACTTACATTAATTGCGTTGCGCTCACTGCCCGCTTTCCAGTCGGGAAACC
TGTCGTGCCAGCTGCATTAATGAATCGGCCAACGCGCGGGGAGAGGCGGTTTGCGTATTGGGCGCCAGGG
TGGTTTTTCTTTTCACCAGTGAGACGGGCAACAGCTGATTGCCCTTCACCGCCTGGCCCTGAGAGAGTTG
CAGCAAGCGGTCCACGCTGGTTTGCCCCAGCAGGCGAAAATCCTGTTTGATGGTGGTTAACGGCGGGATA
TAACATGAGCTGTCTTCGGTATCGTCGTATCCCACTACCGAGATGTCCGCACCAACGCGCAGCCCGGACT
CGGTAATGGCGCGCATTGCGCCCAGCGCCATCTGATCGTTGGCAACCAGCATCGCAGTGGGAACGATGCC
CTCATTCAGCATTTGCATGGTTTGTTGAAAACCGGACATGGCACTCCAGTCGCCTTCCCGTTCCGCTATC
GGCTGAATTTGATTGCGAGTGAGATATTTATGCCAGCCAGCCAGACGCAGACGCGCCGAGACAGAACTTA
ATGGGCCCGCTAACAGCGCGATTTGCTGGTGACCCAATGCGACCAGATGCTCCACGCCCAGTCGCGTACC
GTCTTCATGGGAGAAAATAATACTGTTGATGGGTGTCTGGTCAGAGACATCAAGAAATAACGCCGGAACA
TTAGTGCAGGCAGCTTCCACAGCAATGGCATCCTGGTCATCCAGCGGATAGTTAATGATCAGCCCACTGA
CGCGTTGCGCGAGAAGATTGTGCACCGCCGCTTTACAGGCTTCGACGCCGCTTCGTTCTACCATCGACAC
CACCACGCTGGCACCCAGTTGATCGGCGCGAGATTTAATCGCCGCGACAATTTGCGACGGCGCGTGCAGG
GCCAGACTGGAGGTGGCAACGCCAATCAGCAACGACTGTTTGCCCGCCAGTTGTTGTGCCACGCGGTTGG
GAATGTAATTCAGCTCCGCCATCGCCGCTTCCACTTTTTCCCGCGTTTTCGCAGAAACGTGGCTGGCCTG
GTTCACCACGCGGGAAACGGTCTGATAAGAGACACCGGCATACTCTGCGACATCGTATAACGTTACTGGT
TTCACATTCACCACCCTGAATTGACTCTCTTCCGGGCGCTATCATGCCATACCGCGAAAGGTTTTGCGCC
ATTCGATGGTGTCCGGGATCTCGACGCTCTCCCTTATGCGACTCCTGCATTAGGAAGCAGCCCAGTAGTA
GGTTGAGGCCGTTGAGCACCGCCGCCGCAAGGAATGGTGCATGCAAGGAGATGGCGCCCAACAGTCCCCC
GGCCACGGGGCCTGCCACCATACCCACGCCGAAACAAGCGCTCATGAGCCCGAAGTGGCGAGCCCGATCT
TCCCCATCGGTGATGTCGGCGATATAGGCGCCAGCAACCGCACCTGTGGCGCCGGTGATGCCGGCCACGA
TGCGTCCGGCGTAGAGGATCGAGATCGATCTCGATCCCGCGAAA
Features (pLannotate 1.2.2; 27 found; start..end, strand, type, name):
      2..20      +  promoter       T7 promoter: promoter for bacteriophage T7 RNA polymerase
     21..45      +  protein_bind   lac operator: The lac repressor binds to the lac operator to inhibit transcription in E. coli. This inhibition can be relieved by adding lactose or isopropyl-β-D-thiogalactopyranoside (IPTG). lac repressor encoded by lacI
     60..82      +  RBS            RBS: efficient ribosome binding site from bacteriophage T7 gene 10 (Olins and Rangwala, 1989)
     99..116     +  CDS            7xHis (fragment): 6xHis affinity tag
    120..1217    +  CDS            MBP: maltose binding protein from E. coli; malE (mutated); This version of the gene does not encode a signal sequence, so MBP will remain in the cytosol.
   1237..1254    +  protein_bind   attB1 (fragment): mutant version of attB; core recombination site for the Gateway® BP reaction BP Clonase™
   1260..1276    +  CDS            TEV site (fragment): tobacco etch virus (TEV) protease recognition and cleavage site
   1281..1787    +  CDS            NRAS (fragment): RASN_HUMAN - Also known as HRAS1. Experimental evidence at protein level: Swiss-Prot protein existence level 1. Ras proteins bind GDP/GTP and possess intrinsic GTPase activity. From Homo sapiens (Human).
   1795..1812    -  protein_bind   attB2 (fragment): mutant version of attB; core recombination site for the Gateway® BP reaction BP Clonase™
   1912..1929    +  CDS            9xHis (fragment): 9xHis affinity tag
   1976..2091    +  ncRNA          5S rRNA: Accession: RF00001 - 5S ribosomal RNA
   2095..2181    +  terminator     rrnB T1 terminator: Escherichia coli rrnB; transcription terminator T1 from the E. coli rrnB gene
   2273..2300    +  terminator     rrnB T2 terminator: transcription terminator T2 from the E. coli rrnB gene
   2319..2358    +  promoter       AmpR promoter (fragment): bla
   2368..2415    +  terminator     T7 terminator: transcription terminator for bacteriophage T7 RNA polymerase
   2452..2907    +  rep_origin     f1 ori (sequence partly withheld): f1 bacteriophage origin of replication; arrow indicates direction of (+) strand synthesis
   3022..3882    -  CDS            AmpR: β-lactamase; bla; confers resistance to ampicillin, carbenicillin, and related antibiotics
   3883..3975    -  promoter       AmpR promoter: bla
   4056..4644    +  rep_origin     ori: high-copy-number ColE1/pMB1/pBR322/pUC origin of replication
   4830..4969    -  misc_feature   bom: basis of mobility region from pBR322
   5071..5262    -  CDS            rop: Rop protein, which maintains plasmids at low copy number; rop
   5279..5659    +  CDS            YPB1_ECOLX: Protein predicted: Swiss-Prot protein existence level 4. From Escherichia coli.
   5721..5785    -  CDS            TcR (fragment): tetracycline efflux protein; tet; confers resistance to tetracycline
   5800..5821    -  protein_bind   CAP binding site: CAP binding activates transcription in the presence of cAMP. E. coli catabolite activator protein
   5834..6916    -  CDS            lacI: lac repressor; lacI; The lac repressor binds to the lac operator to inhibit transcription in E. coli. This inhibition can be relieved by adding lactose or isopropyl-β-D-thiogalactopyranoside (IPTG).
   6917..6994    -  promoter       lacI promoter: lacI
   7002..7281    -  CDS            TcR (fragment): tetracycline efflux protein; tet; confers resistance to tetracycline
