[The description below was written by a language model from this plasmid's Addgene catalogue record and pLannotate feature annotations shown in this document.]
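Description:
R919-X64-566 is a bacterial expression plasmid built on the pDest-566 Gateway destination backbone, designed to produce a truncated, mutant form of human NRAS in E. coli as a cleavable fusion protein. The sequenced plasmid is about 7.3 kb and is selected with ampicillin through a β-lactamase (AmpR) gene. It replicates from a ColE1/pMB1-type origin. The catalogue lists it as high copy, although the feature table also annotates the pBR322-derived bom region and a rop gene, which normally moderates copy number. An f1 phage origin is also present, and short tetracycline-resistance fragments appear to be non-functional backbone remnants.

Expression is driven by a T7 promoter with an adjacent lac operator and the T7 gene 10 ribosome binding site. The plasmid also carries lacI, so transcription stays repressed until IPTG induction in a host that supplies T7 RNA polymerase. The open reading frame begins with a His6 tag and a signal-sequence-free maltose binding protein, which remains cytosolic and serves both as a solubility enhancer and an affinity handle. The attB1 site left by Gateway recombination comes next, followed by a TEV protease cleavage site and NRAS residues 1-169 carrying the G12V substitution. That region corresponds to the GTPase domain without the C-terminal hypervariable region. The insert ends at attB2, and a downstream His-tag annotation probably reflects untranslated backbone sequence. The rrnB T1/T2 and T7 terminators follow.

The construct is intended for recombinant production and purification of NRAS G12V. The fusion can be captured by its His6 or MBP tag, and TEV cleavage then releases the RAS protein. The record does not state specific downstream applications.
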