Addgene plasmid #244527: R919-X64-566
Purpose: Bacterial protein expression of His6-MBP-tev-Hs.NRAS(1-169) G12V
Depositing lab: Dominic Esposito. Depositing organization: Frederick National Laboratory.
Backbone
  Vector backbone: pDest-566
  Backbone size w/o insert (bp): 6800
  Vector type: Bacterial Expression
Growth in bacteria
  Bacterial resistance: Ampicillin, 100 μg/mL
  Growth temperature: 37°C
  Growth strain: DH5alpha
  Copy number: High Copy
Gene/Insert
  Gene/Insert name: His6-MBP-tev-Hs.NRAS(1-169) G12V
  Species: H. sapiens (human)
  Entrez Gene: NRAS (a.k.a. ALPS4, CMNS, KRAS, N-ras, NCMS, NRAS1, NS6)
  Tag / fusion protein: His6-MBP (N terminal on insert)
  Cloning method: Gateway Cloning
Terms and licenses: Academic/Nonprofit Terms; Industry Terms: Not Available to Industry
How to cite: R919-X64-566 was a gift from Dominic Esposito (Addgene plasmid # 244527 ; http://n2t.net/addgene:244527 ; RRID:Addgene_244527)
